Addgene plasmid #119656: pC0.077
Purpose: Level 0 part. Terminator from rpoH gene from E. coli.
Depositing lab: Alistair McCormick. Depositing organization: University of Edinburgh. Publication: CyanoGate: A Modular Cloning Suite for Engineering Cyanobacteria Based on the Plant MoClo Syntax. Vasudevan R, Gale GAR, Schiavon AA, Puzorjov A, Malin J, Gillespie MD, Vavitsas K, Zulkower V, Wang B, Howe CJ, Lea-Smith DJ, McCormick AJ. Plant Physiol. 2019 May;180(1):39-55. doi: 10.1104/pp.18.01401. Epub 2019 Feb 28. PubMed 30819783.
Backbone
  Vector backbone: pICH41276
  Backbone size w/o insert (bp): 2247
  Vector type: Synthetic Biology
Growth in bacteria
  Bacterial resistance: Spectinomycin, 50 μg/mL
  Growth temperature: 37°C
  Growth strain: DH5alpha
  Copy number: High Copy
Gene/Insert
  Gene/Insert name: ECK120010841-R
  Insert size (bp): 41
  Cloning method: Restriction Enzyme; 5′ cloning site BpiI (destroyed during cloning); 3′ cloning site BpiI (destroyed during cloning)
  Sequencing primers: 5′ ttgagtgagctgataccgct; 3′ GTCTCATGAGCGGATACATATTTGAATG
Terms and licenses: Academic/Nonprofit Terms; Industry Terms: Not Available to Industry
Depositor comments: Please visit https://www.biorxiv.org/content/10.1101/426700v1 for bioRxiv preprint.
How to cite: pC0.077 was a gift from Alistair McCormick (Addgene plasmid # 119656 ; http://n2t.net/addgene:119656 ; RRID:Addgene_119656)
