[The description below was written by a language model from this plasmid's Addgene catalogue record and pLannotate feature annotations shown in this document.]
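Description:
pC0.077 is a Level 0 part plasmid from the CyanoGate modular cloning suite, which extends the plant MoClo Golden Gate syntax to the engineering of cyanobacteria. It is built on the pICH41276 acceptor backbone (about 2.2 kb) and carries a single small insert of 41 bp, ECK120010841-R, described as the transcriptional terminator from the E. coli rpoH gene. The part was inserted with the Type IIS enzyme BpiI, and both BpiI sites were destroyed in the process, as is usual for Level 0 assembly. In the MoClo scheme, such a part is then released with a second Type IIS enzyme and joined through standard overhangs to promoter and coding parts to form a Level 1 transcription unit, although the record does not list those flanking sites or overhangs.

The plasmid is a cloning and storage vector for E. coli, with no expression cassette of its own. The feature table, generated from the full 2,294 nt sequence, shows a high-copy ColE1/pUC-type origin and an aadA coding sequence that confers spectinomycin and streptomycin resistance, matching the recorded spectinomycin selection. An AmpR (bla) promoter lies upstream of aadA and presumably drives it. The short integrase, gentamicin acetyltransferase and lacI fragments also annotated are probably non-functional remnants of the sequences from which the resistance cassette and backbone were derived. The terminator itself was not annotated, which is unsurprising given its size. The plasmid is typically used as a source of a compact bacterial terminator when building multi-part constructs for cyanobacterial engineering.
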