Features (pLannotate 1.2.2; 6 found; start..end, strand, type, name):
    110..214     +  promoter       AmpR promoter: bla
    205..285     -  CDS            int (fragment): INT2_ECOLX - Protein inferred from homology: Swiss-Prot protein existence level 3. Putative integrase believed to be involved in the insertion of antibiotic resistance genes into plasmids and transposons. From Escherichia coli.
    373..429     +  CDS            GmR (fragment): gentamycin acetyltransferase; aacC1; confers resistance to gentamycin
    436..1224    +  CDS            aadA: S3AD_ECOLX - Experimental evidence at protein level: Swiss-Prot protein existence level 1. Mediates bacterial resistance to the antibiotics streptomycin and spectinomycin. From Escherichia coli.
   1398..1986    +  rep_origin     ori: high-copy-number ColE1/pMB1/pBR322/pUC origin of replication
   2169..2218    +  CDS            lacI (fragment): lac repressor; lacI; The lac repressor binds to the lac operator to inhibit transcription in E. coli. This inhibition can be relieved by adding lactose or isopropyl-β-D-thiogalactopyranoside (IPTG).
>Addgene plasmid #119656 | pC0.077 | addgene full sequence | sequence record 237357 | Addgene NGS Result
GTGGCTCTTCAGTGGACGAAAGGGCCTCGTGATACGCCTATTTTTATAGGTTAATGTCATGATAATAATG
GTTTCTTAGACGTCAGGTGGCACTTTTCGGGGAAATGTGCGCGGAACCCCTATTTGTTTATTTTTCTAAA
TACATTCAAATATGTATCCGCTCATGAGACAATAACCCTGATAAATGCTTCAATAATATTGAAAAAGGAA
GAGTATGCGCTCACGCAACTGGTCCAGAACCTTGACCGAACGCAGCGGTGGTAACGGCGCAGTGGCGGTT
TTCATGGCTTGTTATGACTGTTTTTTTTTGGGGTACAGTCTATGCCTCGGGCATCCAAGCAGCAAGCGCG
TTACGCCGTGGGTCGATGTTTGATGTTATGGAGCAGCAACGATGTTACGCAGCAGGGCAGTCGCCCTAAA
ACAAAGTTAAACATCATGAGGGAAGCGGTGATCGCCGAAGTATCGACTCAACTATCAGAGGTAGTTGGCG
TCATCGAGCGCCATCTCGAACCGACGTTGCTGGCCGTACATTTGTACGGCTCCGCAGTGGATGGCGGCCT
GAAGCCACACAGCGATATTGATTTGCTGGTTACGGTGACCGTAAGGCTTGATGAAACAACGCGGCGAGCT
TTGATCAACGACCTTTTGGAAACTTCGGCTTCCCCTGGAGAGAGCGAGATTCTCCGCGCTGTAGAAGTCA
CCATTGTTGTGCACGACGACATCATTCCGTGGCGTTATCCAGCTAAGCGCGAACTGCAATTTGGAGAATG
GCAGCGCAATGACATTCTTGCAGGTATCTTCGAGCCAGCCACGATCGACATTGATCTGGCTATCTTGCTG
ACAAAAGCAAGAGAACATAGCGTTGCCTTGGTAGGTCCAGCGGCGGAGGAACTCTTTGATCCGGTTCCTG
AACAGGATCTATTTGAGGCGCTAAATGAAACCTTAACGCTATGGAACTCGCCGCCCGACTGGGCTGGCGA
TGAGCGAAATGTAGTGCTTACGTTGTCCCGCATTTGGTACAGCGCAGTAACCGGCAAAATCGCGCCGAAG
GATGTCGCTGCCGACTGGGCAATGGAGCGCCTGCCGGCCCAGTATCAGCCCGTCATACTTGAAGCTAGAC
AGGCTTATCTTGGACAAGAAGAAGATCGCTTGGCCTCGCGCGCAGATCAGTTGGAAGAATTTGTCCATTA
CGTAAAAGGCGAGATCACCAAGGTAGTCGGCAAATAACTGTCAGACCAAGTTTACTCATATATACTTTAG
ATTGATTTAAAACTTCATTTTTAATTTAAAAGGATCTAGGTGAAGATCCTTTTTGATAATCTCATGACCA
AAATCCCTTAACGTGAGTTTTCGTTCCACTGAGCGTCAGACCCCGTAGAAAAGATCAAAGGATCTTCTTG
AGATCCTTTTTTTCTGCGCGTAATCTGCTGCTTGCAAACAAAAAAACCACCGCTACCAGCGGTGGTTTGT
TTGCCGGATCAAGAGCTACCAACTCTTTTTCCGAAGGTAACTGGCTTCAGCAGAGCGCAGATACCAAATA
CTGTTCTTCTAGTGTAGCCGTAGTTAGGCCACCACTTCAAGAACTCTGTAGCACCGCCTACATACCTCGC
TCTGCTAATCCTGTTACCAGTGGCTGCTGCCAGTGGCGATAAGTCGTGTCTTACCGGGTTGGACTCAAGA
CGATAGTTACCGGATAAGGCGCAGCGGTCGGGCTGAACGGGGGGTTCGTGCACACAGCCCAGCTTGGAGC
GAACGACCTACACCGAACTGAGATACCTACAGCGTGAGCTATGAGAAAGCGCCACGCTTCCCGAAGGGAG
AAAGGCGGACAGGTATCCGGTAAGCGGCAGGGTCGGAACAGGAGAGCGCACGAGGGAGCTTCCAGGGGGA
AACGCCTGGTATCTTTATAGTCCTGTCGGGTTTCGCCACCTCTGACTTGAGCGTCGATTTTTGTGATGCT
CGTCAGGGGGGCGGAGCCTATGGAAAAACGCCAGCAACGCGGCCTTTTTACGGTTCCTGGCCTTTTGCTG
GCCTTTTGCTCACATGTTCTTTCCTGCGTTATCCCCTGATTCTGTGGATAACCGTATTACCGCCTTTGAG
TGAGCTGATACCGCTCGCCGCAGCCGAACGACCGAGCGCAGCGAGTCAGTGAGCGAGGAAGCGGAAGAGC
GCCCAATACGCAAACCGCCTCTCCCCGCGCGTTGGCCGATTCATTAATCACTCTGTGGTCTCAGCTTAAA
AACAAAAACCCCGGACTCTCATCCAGGGTTCTCTGCTTCGCTTGAGACCACGAA
