>Addgene plasmid #119656 | pC0.077 | depositor partial sequence | sequence record 226204 | insert
AAAAACAAAAACCCCGGACTCTCATCCAGGGTTCTCTGCTT
